Addgene plasmid #171668: pJCC_075 AsCas12a D908A
Purpose: For bacterial expression of AsCas12a D908A (RuvC-inactivating mutation) with an N-terminal His-MBP tag
Depositing lab: Jennifer Doudna. Depositing organization: University of California, Berkeley. Publication: CRISPR-Cas12a exploits R-loop asymmetry to form double-strand breaks. Cofsky JC, Karandur D, Huang CJ, Witte IP, Kuriyan J, Doudna JA. Elife. 2020 Jun 10;9. pii: 55143. doi: 10.7554/eLife.55143. PubMed 32519675.
Backbone
  Vector backbone: p2CT
  Backbone manufacturer: UC Berkeley MacroLab
  Backbone size w/o insert (bp): 5969
  Total vector size (bp): 9890
  Vector type: Bacterial Expression
Growth in bacteria
  Bacterial resistance: Ampicillin, 100 μg/mL
  Growth temperature: 37°C
  Growth strain: DH5alpha
  Copy number: High Copy
Gene/Insert
  Gene/Insert name: AsCas12a D908A (alt name: AsCpf1 D908A)
  Species: Acidaminococcus sp.
  Insert size (bp): 3921
  Mutation: changed aspartate 908 to alanine
  Tag / fusion protein: 10X His (N terminal on backbone); maltose-binding protein (N terminal on backbone); TEV protease cleavage site (N terminal on backbone)
Resource information
  A portion of this plasmid was derived from a plasmid made by: Addgene plasmid 113430 (pMBP-AsCas12a)
Terms and licenses: Academic/Nonprofit Terms; Industry Terms: Not Available to Industry
How to cite: pJCC_075 AsCas12a D908A was a gift from Jennifer Doudna (Addgene plasmid # 171668 ; http://n2t.net/addgene:171668 ; RRID:Addgene_171668)
