[The description below was written by a language model from this plasmid's Addgene catalogue record and pLannotate feature annotations shown in this document.]
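Description:
pJCC_075 AsCas12a D908A is a 9,890 bp bacterial expression plasmid built on the p2CT backbone from the UC Berkeley MacroLab, and part of it derives from an earlier MBP-AsCas12a expression plasmid. It is propagated in E. coli through a ColE1/pMB1-type origin and selected with ampicillin via the bla β-lactamase gene and its native promoter. The backbone shows its pBR322 ancestry: the feature table annotates a bom mobilisation region, the rop gene, and two disrupted fragments of the tetracycline resistance gene with its promoter. These fragments flank the expression cassette and are not expected to confer tetracycline resistance. The catalogue lists the plasmid as high copy, although rop is normally associated with reduced copy number.

The payload is a T7-driven cassette: a T7 promoter and the phage gene 10 ribosome binding site direct translation of a single fusion protein, consisting of an N-terminal 10xHis tag, a cytosolic maltose-binding protein lacking its signal sequence, a TEV protease cleavage site and the 3,921 bp AsCas12a (Cpf1) coding sequence from Acidaminococcus sp., followed by a T7 terminator. No lacI gene or lac operator is annotated. A short fragment annotated as a gene 10B-derived solubility tag lies downstream of the Cas12a coding region; it may simply be vector sequence preceding the terminator rather than part of the expressed protein.

The D908A substitution replaces aspartate 908 with alanine and inactivates the RuvC nuclease domain. The His tag allows metal-affinity purification, MBP typically aids solubility, and TEV cleavage can remove both tags. The plasmid is intended for producing this mutant protein in bacteria and was deposited with a study of how Cas12a forms double-strand breaks.
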