Features (pLannotate 1.2.2; 17 found; start..end, strand, type, name):
    126..230     +  promoter       AmpR promoter: bla
    231..1091    +  CDS            AmpR: β-lactamase; bla; confers resistance to ampicillin, carbenicillin, and related antibiotics
   1262..1850    +  rep_origin     ori: high-copy-number ColE1/pMB1/pBR322/pUC origin of replication
   2036..2175    -  misc_feature   bom: basis of mobility region from pBR322
   2277..2468    -  CDS            rop: Rop protein, which maintains plasmids at low copy number; rop
   2485..2865    +  CDS            YPB1_ECOLX: Protein predicted: Swiss-Prot protein existence level 4. From Escherichia coli.
   3107..4007    -  CDS            TcR (fragment): tetracycline efflux protein; tet; confers resistance to tetracycline
   4029..4047    +  promoter       T7 promoter: promoter for bacteriophage T7 RNA polymerase
   4136..4158    +  RBS            RBS: efficient ribosome binding site from bacteriophage T7 gene 10 (Olins and Rangwala, 1989)
   4178..4207    +  CDS            10xHis: 10xHis affinity tag
   4217..5317    +  CDS            MBP: maltose binding protein from E. coli; malE (mutated); This version of the gene does not encode a signal sequence, so MBP will remain in the cytosol.
   5372..5388    +  CDS            TEV site (fragment): tobacco etch virus (TEV) protease recognition and cleavage site
   5399..9319    +  CDS            cas12a: CS12A_ACISB - Also known as cpf1 From Acidaminococcus sp. (strain BV3L6).
   9405..9454    +  CDS            SET1 (fragment): solubility-enhancement tag derived from T7 phage gene 10B
   9462..9509    +  terminator     T7 terminator: transcription terminator for bacteriophage T7 RNA polymerase
   9535..9827    -  CDS            TcR (fragment): tetracycline efflux protein; tet; confers resistance to tetracycline
   9875..13      -  promoter       tet promoter (across the origin): E. coli promoter for tetracycline efflux protein gene
>Addgene plasmid #171668 | pJCC_075 AsCas12a D908A | addgene full sequence | sequence record 336058 | Addgene NGS Result
GATAAGCTGTCAAACATGAGAATTCTTGAAGACGAAAGGGCCTCGTGATACGCCTATTTTTATAGGTTAA
TGTCATGATAATAATGGTTTCTTAGACGTCAGGTGGCACTTTTCGGGGAAATGTGCGCGGAACCCCTATT
TGTTTATTTTTCTAAATACATTCAAATATGTATCCGCTCATGAGACAATAACCCTGATAAATGCTTCAAT
AACATTGAAAAAGGAAGAGTATGAGTATTCAACATTTCCGTGTCGCCCTTATTCCCTTTTTTGCGGCATT
TTGCCTTCCTGTTTTTGCTCACCCAGAAACGCTGGTGAAAGTAAAAGATGCTGAAGATCAGTTGGGTGCA
CGAGTGGGTTACATCGAACTGGATCTCAACAGCGGTAAGATCCTTGAGAGTTTTCGCCCCGAAGAACGTT
TTCCAATGATGAGCACTTTTAAAGTTCTGCTATGTGGCGCGGTATTATCCCGTGTTGACGCCGGGCAAGA
GCAACTCGGTCGCCGCATACACTATTCTCAGAATGACTTGGTTGAGTACTCACCAGTCACAGAAAAGCAT
CTTACGGATGGCATGACAGTAAGAGAATTATGCAGTGCTGCCATAACCATGAGTGATAACACTGCGGCCA
ACTTACTTCTGACAACGATCGGAGGACCGAAGGAGCTAACCGCTTTTTTGCACAACATGGGGGATCATGT
AACTCGCCTTGATCGTTGGGAACCGGAGCTGAATGAAGCCATACCAAACGACGAGCGTGACACCACGATG
CCTGCAGCAATGGCAACAACGTTGCGCAAACTATTAACTGGCGAACTACTTACTCTAGCTTCCCGGCAAC
AATTAATAGACTGGATGGAGGCGGATAAAGTTGCAGGACCACTTCTGCGCTCGGCCCTTCCGGCTGGCTG
GTTTATTGCTGATAAATCTGGAGCCGGTGAGCGTGGGTCTCGCGGTATCATTGCAGCACTGGGGCCAGAT
GGTAAGCCCTCCCGTATCGTAGTTATCTACACGACGGGGAGTCAGGCAACTATGGATGAACGAAATAGAC
AGATCGCTGAGATAGGTGCCTCACTGATTAAGCATTGGTAACTGTCAGACCAAGTTTACTCATATATACT
TTAGATTGATTTAAAACTTCATTTTTAATTTAAAAGGATCTAGGTGAAGATCCTTTTTGATAATCTCATG
ACCAAAATCCCTTAACGTGAGTTTTCGTTCCACTGAGCGTCAGACCCCGTAGAAAAGATCAAAGGATCTT
CTTGAGATCCTTTTTTTCTGCGCGTAATCTGCTGCTTGCAAACAAAAAAACCACCGCTACCAGCGGTGGT
TTGTTTGCCGGATCAAGAGCTACCAACTCTTTTTCCGAAGGTAACTGGCTTCAGCAGAGCGCAGATACCA
AATACTGTCCTTCTAGTGTAGCCGTAGTTAGGCCACCACTTCAAGAACTCTGTAGCACCGCCTACATACC
TCGCTCTGCTAATCCTGTTACCAGTGGCTGCTGCCAGTGGCGATAAGTCGTGTCTTACCGGGTTGGACTC
AAGACGATAGTTACCGGATAAGGCGCAGCGGTCGGGCTGAACGGGGGGTTCGTGCACACAGCCCAGCTTG
GAGCGAACGACCTACACCGAACTGAGATACCTACAGCGTGAGCTATGAGAAAGCGCCACGCTTCCCGAAG
GGAGAAAGGCGGACAGGTATCCGGTAAGCGGCAGGGTCGGAACAGGAGAGCGCACGAGGGAGCTTCCAGG
GGGAAACGCCTGGTATCTTTATAGTCCTGTCGGGTTTCGCCACCTCTGACTTGAGCGTCGATTTTTGTGA
TGCTCGTCAGGGGGGCGGAGCCTATGGAAAAACGCCAGCAACGCGGCCTTTTTACGGTTCCTGGCCTTTT
GCTGGCCTTTTGCTCACATGTTCTTTCCTGCGTTATCCCCTGATTCTGTGGATAACCGTATTACCGCCTT
TGAGTGAGCTGATACCGCTCGCCGCAGCCGAACGACCGAGCGCAGCGAGTCAGTGAGCGAGGAAGCGGAA
GAGCGCCTGATGCGGTATTTTCTCCTTACGCATCTGTGCGGTATTTCACACCGCAATGGTGCACTCTCAG
TACAATCTGCTCTGATGCCGCATAGTTAAGCCAGTATACACTCCGCTATCGCTACGTGACTGGGTCATGG
CTGCGCCCCGACACCCGCCAACACCCGCTGACGCGCCCTGACGGGCTTGTCTGCTCCCGGCATCCGCTTA
CAGACAAGCTGTGACCGTCTCCGGGAGCTGCATGTGTCAGAGGTTTTCACCGTCATCACCGAAACGCGCG
AGGCAGCTGCGGTAAAGCTCATCAGCGTGGTCGTGAAGCGATTCACAGATGTCTGCCTGTTCATCCGCGT
CCAGCTCGTTGAGTTTCTCCAGAAGCGTTAATGTCTGGCTTCTGATAAAGCGGGCCATGTTAAGGGCGGT
TTTTTCCTGTTTGGTCACTGATGCCTCCGTGTAAGGGGGATTTCTGTTCATGGGGGTAATGATACCGATG
AAACGAGAGAGGATGCTCACGATACGGGTTACTGATGATGAACATGCCCGGTTACTGGAACGTTGTGAGG
GTAAACAACTGGCGGTATGGATGCGGCGGGACCAGAGAAAAATCACTCAGGGTCAATGCCAGCGCTTCGT
TAATACAGATGTAGGTGTTCCACAGGGTAGCCAGCAGCATCCTGCGATGCAGATCCGGAACATAATGGTG
CAGGGCGCTGACTTCCGCGTTTCCAGACTTTACGAAACACGGAAACCGAAGACCATTCATGTTGTTGCTC
AGGTCGCAGACGTTTTGCAGCAGCAGTCGCTTCACGTTCGCTCGCGTATCGGTGATTCATTCTGCTAACC
AGTAAGGCAACCCCGCCAGCCTAGCCGGGTCCTCAACGACAGGAGCACGATCATGCGCACCCGTGGCCAG
GACCCAACGCTGCCCGAGATGCGCCGCGTGCGGCTGCTGGAGATGGCGGACGCGATGGATATGTTCTGCC
AAGGGTTGGTTTGCGCATTCACAGTTCTCCGCAAGAATTGATTGGCTCCAATTCTTGGAGTGGTGAATCC
GTTAGCGAGGTGCCGCCGGCTTCCATTCAGGTCGAGGTGGCCCGGCTCCATGCACCGCGACGCAACGCGG
GGAGGCAGACAAGGTATAGGGCGGCGCCTACAATCCATGCCAACCCGTTCCATGTGCTCGCCGAGGCGGC
ATAAATCGCCGTGACGATCAGCGGTCCAATGATCGAAGTTAGGCTGGTAAGAGCCGCGAGCGATCCTTGA
AGCTGTCCCTGATGGTCGTCATCTACCTGCCTGGACAGCATGGCCTGCAACGCGGGCATCCCGATGCCGC
CGGAAGCGAGAAGAATCATAATGGGGAAGGCCATCCAGCCTCGCGTCGCGAACGCCAGCAAGACGTAGCC
CAGCGCGTCGGCCGCCATGCCGGCGATAATGGCCTGCTTCTCGCCGAAACGTTTGGTGGCGGGACCAGTG
ACGAAGGCTTGAGCGAGGGCGTGCAAGATTCCGAATACCGCAAGCGACAGGCCGATCATCGTCGCGCTCC
AGCGAAAGCGGTCCTCGCCGAAAATGACCCAGAGCGCTGCCGGCACCTGTCCTACGAGTTGCATGATAAA
GAAGACAGTCATAAGTGCGGCGACGATAGTCATGCCCCGCGCCCACCGGAAGGAGCTGACTGGGTTGAAG
GCTCTCAAGGGCATCGGTCGACGCTCTCCCTTATGCGACTCCTGCATTAGGAAGCAGCCCAGTAGTAGGT
TGAGGCCGTTGAGCACCGCCGCCGCAAGGAATGGTGCATGCAAGGAGATGGCGCCCAACAGTCCCCCGGC
CACGGGGCCTGCCACCATACCCACGCCGAAACAAGCGCTCATGAGCCCGAAGTGGCGAGCCCGATCTTCC
CCATCGGTGATGTCGGCGATATAGGCGCCAGCAACCGCACCTGTGGCGCCGGTGATGCCGGCCACGATGC
GTCCGGCGTAGAGGATCGAGATCTCGATCCCGCGAAATTAATACGACTCACTATAGGGAGACCACAACGG
TTTCCCTCTAGTGCCGGCTCCGGAGAGCTCTTTAATTAAGCGGCCGCCCTGCAGGACTCGAGTTCTAGAA
ATAATTTTGTTTAACTTTAAGAAGGAGATATACATATGAAATCTTCTCACCATCACCATCACCATCACCA
TCACCATGGTTCTTCTATGAAAATCGAAGAAGGTAAACTGGTAATCTGGATTAACGGCGATAAAGGCTAT
AACGGTCTCGCTGAAGTCGGTAAGAAATTCGAGAAAGATACCGGAATTAAAGTCACCGTTGAGCATCCGG
ATAAACTGGAAGAGAAATTCCCACAGGTTGCGGCAACTGGCGATGGCCCTGACATTATCTTCTGGGCACA
CGACCGCTTTGGTGGCTACGCTCAATCTGGCCTGTTGGCTGAAATCACCCCGGACAAAGCGTTCCAGGAC
AAGCTGTATCCGTTTACCTGGGATGCCGTACGTTACAACGGCAAGCTGATTGCTTACCCGATCGCTGTTG
AAGCGTTATCGCTGATTTATAACAAAGATCTGCTGCCGAACCCGCCAAAAACCTGGGAAGAGATCCCGGC
GCTGGATAAAGAACTGAAAGCGAAAGGTAAGAGCGCGCTGATGTTCAACCTGCAAGAACCGTACTTCACC
TGGCCGCTGATTGCTGCTGACGGGGGTTATGCGTTCAAGTATGAAAACGGCAAGTACGACATTAAAGACG
TGGGCGTGGATAACGCTGGCGCGAAAGCGGGTCTGACCTTCCTGGTTGACCTGATTAAAAACAAACACAT
GAATGCAGACACCGATTACTCCATCGCAGAAGCTGCCTTTAATAAAGGCGAAACAGCGATGACCATCAAC
GGCCCGTGGGCATGGTCCAACATCGACACCAGCAAAGTGAATTATGGTGTAACGGTACTGCCGACCTTCA
AGGGTCAACCATCCAAACCGTTCGTTGGCGTGCTGAGCGCAGGTATTAACGCCGCCAGTCCGAACAAAGA
GCTGGCAAAAGAGTTCCTCGAAAACTATCTGCTGACTGATGAAGGTCTGGAAGCGGTTAATAAAGACAAA
CCGCTGGGTGCCGTAGCGCTGAAGTCTTACGAGGAAGAGTTGGCGAAAGATCCACGTATTGCCGCCACTA
TGGAAAACGCCCAGAAAGGTGAAATCATGCCGAACATCCCGCAGATGTCCGCTTTCTGGTATGCCGTGCG
TACTGCGGTGATCAACGCCGCCAGCGGTCGTCAGACTGTCGATGAAGCCCTGAAAGACGCGCAGACTAAT
TCGAGCTCGAACAACAACAACAATAACAATAACAACAACCTCGGGATCGAGGAAAACCTGTACTTCCAAT
CCAATGCAATGACCCAGTTCGAGGGGTTTACCAATCTGTATCAAGTGAGCAAGACGCTGCGCTTTGAACT
GATCCCACAGGGAAAAACCTTAAAACATATTCAAGAGCAGGGCTTTATCGAAGAAGATAAGGCCCGTAAT
GACCATTACAAAGAGTTAAAGCCGATTATTGATCGTATCTACAAGACCTATGCGGACCAGTGCTTACAAT
TGGTACAGCTTGATTGGGAGAACCTCTCTGCCGCCATCGATTCCTATCGTAAAGAAAAAACTGAAGAAAC
GCGCAACGCCCTGATTGAAGAGCAGGCCACCTATCGTAACGCGATTCATGACTATTTTATTGGCCGTACG
GACAATCTGACGGACGCGATCAACAAGCGCCATGCGGAGATTTACAAAGGACTGTTTAAGGCTGAACTGT
TCAATGGTAAGGTCCTTAAACAGCTTGGGACCGTCACAACGACGGAACATGAAAACGCGTTATTACGTAG
CTTCGACAAGTTTACCACGTATTTCTCCGGCTTTTACGAAAATCGCAAAAACGTTTTCAGTGCCGAGGAT
ATTTCCACTGCTATCCCTCATCGCATTGTGCAAGACAACTTCCCAAAATTCAAAGAAAATTGTCATATCT
TCACCCGCTTAATCACCGCTGTACCGTCCCTGCGTGAGCATTTCGAAAACGTGAAAAAGGCCATTGGTAT
CTTCGTGTCTACTTCGATTGAGGAGGTATTTTCCTTTCCATTCTATAATCAGCTGCTGACCCAGACCCAA
ATTGATCTGTACAACCAGCTGCTTGGCGGTATTTCTCGTGAAGCAGGAACCGAAAAAATCAAAGGGTTGA
ACGAGGTGCTTAATCTGGCAATCCAGAAAAATGATGAAACCGCCCACATCATTGCTTCGTTACCTCATCG
TTTTATCCCGTTGTTCAAGCAAATTTTAAGTGATCGCAATACGCTGTCGTTTATTCTGGAAGAATTCAAA
AGTGATGAAGAGGTAATTCAGTCGTTTTGCAAATATAAAACCCTGTTACGTAACGAAAATGTCCTGGAAA
CAGCCGAGGCTTTGTTTAACGAACTGAATAGCATTGACCTGACGCATATCTTTATTAGCCACAAAAAATT
AGAGACCATCTCATCAGCTCTGTGCGATCATTGGGATACACTGCGCAATGCGCTGTATGAACGTCGTATT
TCGGAATTGACTGGCAAAATCACTAAAAGCGCGAAAGAGAAAGTACAGCGCTCGCTTAAACATGAAGATA
TCAACCTGCAGGAGATCATCAGCGCCGCGGGTAAAGAACTGTCGGAGGCATTTAAACAGAAGACGAGCGA
GATTCTGTCCCACGCACATGCCGCCTTAGACCAGCCGCTCCCGACCACTCTGAAGAAACAGGAAGAGAAA
GAAATCCTTAAAAGTCAACTGGACAGTTTACTGGGTCTCTATCATCTGCTGGATTGGTTTGCGGTAGACG
AAAGCAATGAAGTGGATCCGGAGTTTAGTGCCCGTCTGACAGGAATCAAGCTGGAAATGGAGCCTTCGCT
TAGCTTCTACAACAAAGCCCGCAATTATGCCACGAAAAAACCCTATAGTGTCGAAAAATTTAAACTCAAC
TTTCAAATGCCGACCCTTGCGTCGGGCTGGGATGTCAACAAAGAAAAAAACAACGGAGCTATTCTGTTCG
TTAAAAATGGTCTGTACTACCTGGGCATCATGCCGAAACAGAAAGGTCGCTACAAAGCCCTTTCGTTCGA
GCCCACGGAAAAAACAAGCGAAGGCTTCGACAAAATGTACTACGATTACTTTCCGGATGCAGCAAAAATG
ATCCCGAAATGTTCCACACAGCTGAAAGCCGTTACAGCACATTTTCAGACGCACACCACCCCCATCTTAC
TGTCCAACAATTTTATTGAACCGCTGGAGATTACTAAAGAAATTTATGATTTGAACAATCCGGAAAAAGA
GCCAAAAAAGTTTCAAACCGCCTACGCTAAAAAAACCGGGGATCAGAAAGGGTACCGCGAAGCGTTGTGC
AAGTGGATTGATTTCACCCGCGATTTTCTCAGTAAATATACCAAGACTACCTCGATTGACCTGAGCTCAC
TGCGCCCGAGCTCTCAATATAAGGATTTGGGTGAGTACTATGCTGAATTAAACCCTTTATTGTACCACAT
TTCTTTTCAGCGCATCGCCGAAAAGGAAATTATGGACGCAGTCGAAACCGGGAAACTGTACCTGTTCCAG
ATCTATAATAAGGACTTCGCCAAAGGACATCATGGCAAACCGAACCTGCACACCCTTTACTGGACCGGGC
TTTTCTCTCCGGAAAATTTGGCGAAAACCTCGATCAAGCTTAACGGTCAAGCTGAGCTGTTTTACCGTCC
AAAATCCCGCATGAAGCGCATGGCGCATCGTTTAGGTGAAAAAATGCTGAATAAGAAACTGAAAGATCAG
AAAACCCCTATCCCGGATACCCTCTACCAGGAACTGTATGATTACGTGAACCATCGTCTCTCGCATGACC
TGTCAGACGAAGCGCGTGCGTTACTGCCCAATGTAATCACAAAAGAAGTTTCGCATGAAATTATTAAAGA
TCGTCGTTTTACATCTGATAAATTCTTTTTTCATGTTCCGATCACCCTCAACTATCAGGCCGCAAACAGT
CCAAGTAAGTTTAACCAGCGCGTTAATGCTTACCTGAAGGAACATCCGGAGACTCCGATTATTGGAATTG
CTCGCGGTGAACGTAATTTGATCTATATCACTGTGATCGATAGTACCGGTAAGATTCTGGAGCAGCGCAG
CTTGAACACAATTCAACAGTTTGATTATCAGAAAAAATTAGACAACCGCGAAAAAGAGCGCGTGGCTGCC
CGTCAGGCGTGGTCTGTTGTCGGTACCATTAAAGATCTGAAGCAGGGCTATCTTTCTCAGGTTATTCACG
AAATTGTAGATCTGATGATCCATTATCAGGCGGTTGTTGTGTTGGAGAATCTCAATTTCGGTTTTAAGAG
TAAGCGCACAGGCATCGCTGAAAAAGCAGTTTATCAGCAGTTTGAAAAAATGCTGATCGACAAATTGAAC
TGTTTAGTTCTCAAAGATTACCCAGCGGAAAAGGTGGGCGGAGTGCTGAATCCGTACCAATTAACGGATC
AATTCACTTCCTTCGCAAAGATGGGTACCCAAAGCGGCTTTCTGTTCTATGTGCCGGCCCCGTATACCTC
GAAAATCGATCCACTGACGGGCTTCGTAGATCCGTTCGTGTGGAAAACCATTAAAAATCATGAAAGTCGT
AAACATTTTCTCGAAGGCTTCGACTTCCTGCACTACGACGTGAAAACTGGCGATTTCATTCTGCATTTTA
AAATGAACCGCAACCTTTCGTTTCAGCGCGGTCTGCCGGGCTTTATGCCGGCTTGGGACATTGTTTTTGA
GAAAAATGAAACCCAGTTTGATGCTAAAGGCACTCCTTTCATCGCCGGTAAACGCATCGTACCTGTGATT
GAAAACCATCGTTTTACAGGGCGTTACCGTGATTTATACCCGGCGAACGAATTGATCGCGCTGCTGGAGG
AAAAGGGCATCGTTTTCCGTGACGGCTCCAATATTCTGCCGAAATTACTGGAAAACGACGATTCACACGC
AATTGATACCATGGTCGCACTGATTCGCTCAGTCTTACAGATGCGTAACTCTAATGCAGCCACAGGAGAA
GATTATATTAATTCGCCAGTCCGCGATTTGAACGGTGTTTGCTTCGACAGCCGTTTTCAGAATCCTGAAT
GGCCGATGGACGCTGATGCCAACGGAGCTTATCATATCGCCCTGAAAGGCCAGCTCCTGCTGAACCACCT
GAAGGAAAGCAAAGATCTGAAATTGCAGAACGGCATTAGCAACCAGGACTGGTTAGCATACATCCAGGAA
CTGCGTAACTAATAACATTGGAAGTGGATAACGGATCCGCGATCGCGGCGCGCCACCTGGTGGCCGGCCG
GTACCACGCGTGCGCGCTGATCCGGCTGCTAACAAAGCCCGAAAGGAAGCTGAGTTGGCTGCTGCCACCG
CTGAGCAATAACTAGCATAACCCCTTGGGGCCTCTAAACGGGTCTTGAGGGGTTTTTTGCTGAAAGGAGG
AACTATATCCGGATATCCACAGGACGGGTGTGGTCGCCATGATCGCGTAGTCGATAGTGGCTCCAAGTAG
CGAAGCGAGCAGGACTGGGCGGCGGCCAAAGCGGTCGGACAGTGCTCCGAGAACGGGTGCGCATAGAAAT
TGCATCAACGCATATAGCGCTAGCAGCACGCCATAGTGACTGGCGATGCTGTCGGAATGGACGATATCCC
GCAAGAGGCCCGGCAGTACCGGCATAACCAAGCCTATGCCTACAGCATCCAGGGTGACGGTGCCGAGGAT
GACGATGAGCGCATTGTTAGATTTCATACACGGTGCCTGACTGCGTTAGCAATTTAACTGTGATAAACTA
CCGCATTAAAGCTTATCGAT
